>Addgene plasmid #48892 | pZS47a luxI-laa RBS | depositor full sequence | sequence record 73812 | pZS47a luxI-laa RBS sequence 4695 bps
TTTCCAAGTTATCTCACCTACCTTAAGGTAATAGTGTGATTAATCATATGCGTTTTTGGTTATGTGTTGT
TTGACTTAATATCAGAGCCGAGAGATACTTGTTTTCTACAAAGGAGAGGGAAATGTTGCAACTAACACCA
CTTCAGTTATTTAAAAACCTGTCCGATGAAACCCGTTTGGGTATCGTGTTGTTGCTCAGGGAGATGGGAG
AGTTGTGCGTGTGTGATCTTTGCATGGCACTGGATCAATCACAGCCCAAAATATCCCGTCATCTGGCGAT
GCTACGGGAAAGTGGAATCCTTCTGGATCGTAAACAGGGAAAATGGGTTCACTACCGCTTATCACCGCAT
ATTCCTTCATGGGCTGCCCAGATTATTGAGCAGGCCTGGTTAAGCCAACAGGACGACGTTCAGGTCATCG
CACGCAAGCTGGCTTCAGTTAACTGCTCCGGTAGCAGTAAGGCTGTCTGCATCTAAAAAATTTGCCTGAA
CATATATGTTTTATCAAATGCGAGGTATTTAAGATGAAAACGTTAATGGTATTTGACCCGGCGATGTGTT
GCAGCACCGGTATCACTAGAGAATTCATTAAAGAGGAGAAAGGTACCATGACTATAATGATAAAAAAATC
GGATTTTTTGGCAATTCCATCGGAGGAGTATAAAGGTATTCTAAGTCTTCGTTATCAAGTGTTTAAGCAA
AGACTTGAGTGGGACTTAGTTGTAGAAAATAACCTTGAATCAGATGAGTATGATAACTCAAATGCAGAAT
ATATTTATGCTTGTGATGATACTGAAAATGTAAGTGGATGCTGGCGTTTATTACCTACAACAGGTGATTA
TATGCTGAAAAGTGTTTTTCCTGAATTGCTTGGTCAACAGAGTGCTCCCAAAGATCCTAATATAGTCGAA
TTAAGTCGTTTTGCTGTAGGTAAAAATAGCTCAAAGATAAATAACTCTGCTAGTGAAATTACAATGAAAC
TATTTGAAGCTATATATAAACACGCTGTTAGTCAAGGTATTACAGAATATGTAACAGTAACATCAACAGC
AATAGAGCGATTTTTAAAGCGTATTAAAGTTCCTTGTCATCGTATTGGAGACAAAGAAATTCATGTATTA
GGTGATACTAAATCGGTTGTATTGTCTATGCCTATTAATGAACAGTTTAAAAAAGCAGTCTTAAATGCAG
CGAACGACGAAAATTACGCCCTTGCAGCGTAAACGCGTGCTAGAGGCATCAAATAAAACGAAAGGCTCAG
TCGAAAGACTGGGCCTTTCGTTTTATCTGTTGTTTGTCGGTGAACGCTCTCCTGAGTAGGACAAATCCGC
CGCCCTAGACCTAGGGTACGGGTTTTGCTGCCCGCAAACGGGCTGTTCTGGTGTTGCTAGTTTGTTATCA
GAATCGCAGATCCGGCTTCAGGTTTGCCGGCTGAAAGCGCTATTTCTTCCAGAATTGCCATGATTTTTTC
CCCACGGGAGGCGTCACTGGCTCCCGTGTTGTCGGCAGCTTTGATTCGATAAGCAGCATCGCCTGTTTCA
GGCTGTCTATGTGTGACTGTTGAGCTGTAACAAGTTGTCTCAGGTGTTCAATTTCATGTTCTAGTTGCTT
TGTTTTACTGGTTTCACCTGTTCTATTAGGTGTTACATGCTGTTCATCTGTTACATTGTCGATCTGTTCA
TGGTGAACAGCTTTAAATGCACCAAAAACTCGTAAAAGCTCTGATGTATCTATCTTTTTTACACCGTTTT
CATCTGTGCATATGGACAGTTTTCCCTTTGATATCTAACGGTGAACAGTTGTTCTACTTTTGTTTGTTAG
TCTTGATGCTTCACTGATAGATACAAGAGCCATAAGAACCTCAGATCCTTCCGTATTTAGCCAGTATGTT
CTCTAGTGTGGTTCGTTGTTTTTGCGTGAGCCATGAGAACGAACCATTGAGATCATGCTTACTTTGCATG
TCACTCAAAAATTTTGCCTCAAAACTGGTGAGCTGAATTTTTGCAGTTAAAGCATCGTGTAGTGTTTTTC
TTAGTCCGTTACGTAGGTAGGAATCTGATGTAATGGTTGTTGGTATTTTGTCACCATTCATTTTTATCTG
GTTGTTCTCAAGTTCGGTTACGAGATCCATTTGTCTATCTAGTTCAACTTGGAAAATCAACGTATCAGTC
GGGCGGCCTCGCTTATCAACCACCAATTTCATATTGCTGTAAGTGTTTAAATCTTTACTTATTGGTTTCA
AAACCCATTGGTTAAGCCTTTTAAACTCATGGTAGTTATTTTCAAGCATTAACATGAACTTAAATTCATC
AAGGCTAATCTCTATATTTGCCTTGTGAGTTTTCTTTTGTGTTAGTTCTTTTAATAACCACTCATAAATC
CTCATAGAGTATTTGTTTTCAAAAGACTTAACATGTTCCAGATTATATTTTATGAATTTTTTTAACTGGA
AAAGATAAGGCAATATCTCTTCACTAAAAACTAATTCTAATTTTTCGCTTGAGAACTTGGCATAGTTTGT
CCACTGGAAAATCTCAAAGCCTTTAACCAAAGGATTCCTGATTTCCACAGTTCTCGTCATCAGCTCTCTG
GTTGCTTTAGCTAATACACCATAAGCATTTTCCCTACTGATGTTCATCATCTGAGCGTATTGGTTATAAG
TGAACGATACCGTCCGTTCTTTCCTTGTAGGGTTTTCAATCGTGGGGTTGAGTAGTGCCACACAGCATAA
AATTAGCTTGGTTTCATGCTCCGTTAAGTCATAGCGACTAATCGCTAGTTCATTTGCTTTGAAAACAACT
AATTCAGACATACATCTCAATTGGTCTAGGTGATTTTAATCACTATACCAATTGAGATGGGCTAGTCAAT
GATAATTACTAGTCCTTTTCCCGGGAGATCTGGGTATCTGTAAATTCTGCTAGACCTTTGCTGGAAAACT
TGTAAATTCTGCTAGACCCTCTGTAAATTCCGCTAGACCTTTGTGTGTTTTTTTTGTTTATATTCAAGTG
GTTATAATTTATAGAATAAAGAAAGAATAAAAAAAGATAAAAAGAATAGATCCCAGCCCTGTGTATAACT
CACTACTTTAGTCAGTTCCGCAGTATTACAAAAGGATGTCGCAAACGCTGTTTGCTCCTCTACAAAACAG
ACCTTAAAACCCTAAAGGCTTAAGTAGCACCCTCGCAAGCTCGGGCAAATCGCTGAATATTCCTTTTGTC
TCCGACCATCAGGCACCTGAGTCGCTGTCTTTTTCGTGACATTCAGTTCGCTGCGCTCACGGCTCTGGCA
GTGAATGGGGGTAAATGGCACTACAGGCGCCTTTTATGGATTCATGCAAGGAAACTACCCATAATACAAG
AAAAGCCCGTCACGGGCTTCTCAGGGCGTTTTATGGCGGGTCTGCTATGTGGTGCTATCTGACTTTTTGC
TGTTCAGCAGTTCCTGCCCTCTGATTTTCCAGTCTGACCACTTCGGATTATCCCGTGACAGGTCATTCAG
ACTGGCTAATGCACCCAGTAAGGCAGCGGTATCATCAACAGGCTTACCCGTCTTACTGTCCCTAGTGCTT
GGATTCTCACCAATAAAAAACGCCCGGCGGCAACCGAGCGTTCTGAACAAATCCAGATGGAGTTCTGAGG
TCATTACTGGATCTATCAACAGGAGTCCAAGCGAGCTCTTATTTGCCGACTACCTTGGTGATCTCGCCTT
TCACGTAGTGGACAAATTCTTCCAACTGATCTGCGCGCGAGGCCAAGCGATCTTCTTCTTGTCCAAGATA
AGCCTGTCTAGCTTCAAGTATGACGGGCTGATACTGGGCCGGCAGGCGCTCCATTGCCCAGTCGGCAGCG
ACATCCTTCGGCGCGATTTTGCCGGTTACTGCGCTGTACCAAATGCGGGACAACGTAAGCACTACATTTC
GCTCATCGCCAGCCCAGTCGGGCGGCGAGTTCCATAGCGTTAAGGTTTCATTTAGCGCCTCAAATAGATC
CTGTTCAGGAACCGGATCAAAGAGTTCCTCCGCCGCTGGACCTACCAAGGCAACGCTATGTTCTCTTGCT
TTTGTCAGCAAGATAGCCAGATCAATGTCGATCGTGGCTGGCTCGAAGATACCTGCAAGAATGTCATTGC
GCTGCCATTCTCCAAATTGCAGTTCGCGCTTAGCTGGATAACGCCACGGAATGATGTCGTCGTGCACAAC
AATGGTGACTTCTACAGCGCGGAGAATCTCGCTCTCTCCAGGGGAAGCCGAAGTTTCCAAAAGGTCGTTG
ATCAAAGCTCGCCGCGTTGTTTCATCAAGCCTTACGGTCACCGTAACCAGCAAATCAATATCACTGTGTG
GCTTCAGGCCGCCATCCACTGCGGAGCCGTACAAATGTACGGCCAGCAACGTCGGTTCGAGATGGCGCTC
GATGACGCCAACTACCTCTGATAGTTGAGTCGATACTTCGGCGATCACCGCTTCCCTCATGATGTTTAAC
TTTGTTTTAGGGCGACTGCCCTGCTGCGTAACATCGTTGCTGCTCCATAACATCAAACATCGACCCACGG
CGTAACGCGCTTGCTGCTTGGATGCCCGAGGCATAGACTGTACCCCAAAAAAACAGTCATAACAAGCCAT
GAAAACCGCCACTGCGCCGTTACCACCGCTGCGTTCGGTCAAGGTTCTGGACCAGTTGCGTGAGCGCATG
ACGTC
Features (pLannotate 1.2.2; 10 found; start..end, strand, type, name):
    132..395     +  CDS            arsR2 (fragment): ARSR2_PSEPK - Also known as arsR-II
    524..574     +  CDS            arsD (fragment): ARSD1_ECOLX - Experimental evidence at protein level: Swiss-Prot protein existence level 1. Inducer-independent trans-acting repressor of the ars operon. From Escherichia coli.
    608..1186    +  CDS            luxI: LUXI_ALIFS - Protein inferred from homology: Swiss-Prot protein existence level 3. Required for the synthesis of OHHL (N-(3-oxohexanoyl)-L- homoserine lactone) also known as VAI or N-(beta-ketocaproyl)homoserine lactone or 3-oxo-N-(tetrahydro-2-oxo-3-furanyl)-hexanamide, an autoinducer molecule which binds to LuxR and thus acts in bioluminescence regulation. From Aliivibrio fischeri (Vibrio fischeri).
   1240..1326    +  terminator     rrnB T1 terminator: Escherichia coli rrnB; transcription terminator T1 from the E. coli rrnB gene
   1861..2811    -  CDS            Rep101: RepA protein needed for replication with the pSC101 origin; rep101
   2859..3081    -  rep_origin     pSC101 ori: low-copy replication origin that requires the Rep101 protein
   3573..3667    -  terminator     lambda t0 terminator: transcription terminator from phage lambda
   3679..4470    -  CDS            SmR: aminoglycoside adenylyltransferase (Murphy, 1985); aadA; confers resistance to spectinomycin and streptomycin
   4477..4533    -  CDS            GmR (fragment): gentamycin acetyltransferase; aacC1; confers resistance to gentamycin
   4619..4690    +  CDS            int (fragment): INT2_ECOLX - Protein inferred from homology: Swiss-Prot protein existence level 3. Putative integrase believed to be involved in the insertion of antibiotic resistance genes into plasmids and transposons. From Escherichia coli.
