[The description below was written by a language model from this plasmid's Addgene catalogue record and pLannotate feature annotations shown in this document.]
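Description:
pZS47a luxI-laa RBS is a low-copy bacterial expression plasmid built on the modular pZ vector system and used in synthetic biology. It replicates in E. coli through the pSC101 origin together with its cognate Rep101 (RepA) initiator protein, which keeps copy number low. It is selected with spectinomycin via the aadA aminoglycoside adenylyltransferase gene (SmR), which is followed by the phage lambda t0 terminator. The short gentamicin acetyltransferase and integrase fragments annotated next to the marker look like non-functional remnants of the integron-type cassette that supplied aadA, not working elements.

The payload is luxI from Aliivibrio fischeri, the synthase that makes the acyl-homoserine lactone autoinducer (3-oxo-C6-HSL) sensed by LuxR in quorum-sensing circuits. The "laa" in the name indicates a C-terminal ssrA-type LAA degradation tag, which speeds protein turnover so LuxI levels track promoter activity closely. The tag is not annotated separately in the feature table. According to the record, luxI is driven by the arsenic-responsive pArsR promoter. Upstream of luxI the annotation finds an arsR-like coding region and a short arsD fragment, consistent with a piece of an ars operon that carries the repressor gene and its regulated promoter, though the promoter itself is not annotated. ArsR represses this promoter, and arsenite is known to relieve that repression, so autoinducer synthesis would be tied to arsenic exposure. The rrnB T1 terminator closes the cassette.

The associated work concerns arrays of coupled, synchronized oscillating bacterial colonies ("biopixels") used as sensors. In that context the plasmid most plausibly supplies additional arsenic-inducible LuxI to modulate the behavior of a quorum-sensing oscillator, although the record states only ArsR-regulated expression of luxI-laa.
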