Addgene plasmid #48892: pZS47a luxI-laa RBS
Purpose: ArsR-regulated expression of luxI-laa
Depositing lab: Jeff Hasty. Depositing organization: University of California, San Diego (UCSD). Publication: A sensing array of radically coupled genetic 'biopixels'. Prindle A, Samayoa P, Razinkov I, Danino T, Tsimring LS, Hasty J. Nature. 2011 Dec 18;481(7379):39-44. doi: 10.1038/nature10722. PubMed 22178928.
Backbone
  Vector backbone: pZ vector
  Vector type: Bacterial Expression, Synthetic Biology
Growth in bacteria
  Bacterial resistance: Spectinomycin, 50 μg/mL
  Growth temperature: 37°C
  Growth strain: DH5alpha
  Copy number: Low Copy
Gene/Insert
  Gene/Insert name: LuxI
  Promoter: pArsR
  Cloning method: Unknown
  Sequencing primers: 5′ no info; 3′ no info
Terms and licenses: Academic/Nonprofit Terms; Industry Terms: Not Available to Industry
How to cite: pZS47a luxI-laa RBS was a gift from Jeff Hasty (Addgene plasmid # 48892 ; http://n2t.net/addgene:48892 ; RRID:Addgene_48892)
