>Addgene plasmid #48892 | pZS47a luxI-laa RBS | addgene partial sequence | sequence record 76910 | Spect-R 5'-ACTTTGTTTTAGGGCGACTG-3'
ACATCGACCCACGGCGTAACGCGCTTGCTGCTTGGATGCCCGAGGCATAGACTGTACCCCAAAAAAACAG
TCATAACAAGCCATGAAAACCGCCACTGCGCCGTTACCACCGCTGCGTTCGGTCAAGGTTCTGGACCAGT
TGCGTGAGCGCATGACGTCTTTCCAAGTTATCTCACCTACCTTAAGGTAATAGTGTGATTAATCATATGC
GTTTTTGGTTATGTGTTGTTTGACTTAATATCAGAGCCGAGAGATACTTGTTTTCTACAAAGGAGAGGGA
AATGTTGCAACTAACACCACTTCAGTTATTTAAAAACCTGTCCGATGAAACCCGTTTGGGTATCGTGTTG
TTGCTCAGGGAGATGGGAGAGTTGTGCGTGTGTGATCTTTGCATGGCACTGGATCAATCACAGCCCAAAA
TATCCCGTCATCTGGCGATGCTACGGGAAAGTGGAATCCTTCTGGATCGTAAACAGGGAAAATGGGTTCA
CTACCGCTTATCACCGCATATTCCTTCATGGGCTGCCCAGATTATTGAGCAGGCCTGGTTAAGCCAACAG
GACGACGTTCAGGTCATCGCACGCAAGCTGGCTTCAGTTAACTGCTCCGGTAGCAGTAAGGCTGTCTGCA
TCTAAAAAATTTGCCTGAACATATATGTTTTATCAAATGCGAGGTATTTAAGATGAAAACGTTAATGGTA
TTTGACCCGGCGATGTGTTGCAGCACCGGTATCACTAGAGAATTCATTAAAGAGGAGAAAGGTACCATGA
CTATAATGATAAAAAAATCGGATTTT
