>Addgene plasmid #48892 | pZS47a luxI-laa RBS | addgene partial sequence | sequence record 76945 | pTC14_F1 5'-cctactcaggagagcgttca-3'
GTCTTTCGACTGAGCCTTTCGTTTTATTTGATGCCTCTAGCACGCGTTTACGCTGCAAGGGCGTAATTTT
CGTCGTTCGCTGCATTTAAGACTGCTTTTTTAAACTGTTCATTAATAGGCATAGACAATACAACCGATTT
AGTATCACCTAATACATGAATTTCTTTGTCTCCAATACGATGACAAGGAACTTTAATACGCTTTAAAAAT
CGCTCTATTGCTGTTGATGTTACTGTTACATATTCTGTAATACCTTGACTAACAGCGTGTTTATATATAG
CTTCAAATAGTTTCATTGTAATTTCACTAGCAGAGTTATTTATCTTTGAGCTATTTTTACCTACAGCAAA
ACGACTTAATTCGACTATATTAGGATCTTTGGGAGCACTCTGTTGACCAAGCAATTCAGGAAAAACACTT
TTCAGCATATAATCACCTGTTGTAGGTAATAAACGCCAGCATCCACTTACATTTTCAGTATCATCACAAG
CATAAATATATTCTGCATTTGAGTTATCATACTCATCTGATTCAAGGTTATTTTCTACAACTAAGTCCCA
CTCAAGTCTTTGCTTAAACACTTGATAACGAAGACTTAGAATACCTTTATACTCCTCCGATGGAATTGCC
AAAAAATCCGATTTTTTTATCATTATAGTCATGGTACCTTTCTCCTCTTTAATGAATTCTCTAGTGATAC
CGGTGCTGCAACACATCGCCGGGTCAAATACCATTAACGTTTTCATCTTAAATACCTCGCATTTGATAAA
ACATATATGTTCAGGCAAATTTTTT
